>Addgene plasmid #48597 | pFUSB4_TGCC | depositor full sequence | sequence record 70297 | Full Sequence
ATGTTTTCCCAGTCACGACGTTGTAAAACGACGGCCAGTCTTAAGCGTCTCATGGCCTGACCCCGGACCA
AGTGGTGGCCTATCGCCAGCAACGGTGGCGGCAAGCAAGCGCTCGAAACGGTGCAGCGGCTGTTGCCGGT
GCTGTGCCAGGACCATGGCCTGACCCCGGACCAAGTGGTGGCTATCGCCAGCAACAATGGCGGCAAGCAA
GCGCTCGAAACGGTGCAGCGGCTGTTGCCGGTGCTGTGCCAGGACCATGGCCTGACTCCGGACCAAGTGG
TGGCTATCGCCAGCCACGATGGCGGCAAGCAAGCGCTCGAAACGGTGCAGCGGCTGTTGCCGGTGCTGTG
CCAGGACCATGGCCTGACTCCGGACCAAGTGGTGGCTATCGCCAGCCACGATGGCGGCAAGCAAGCGCTC
GAAACGGTGCAGCGGCTGTTGCCGGTGCTGTGCCAGGACCATGGCCTGACCCCGGACCAAGTGGTGGCTA
TCGAGACGTCTAGACCAGCCAGGACAGAAATGCCTCGACTTCGCTGCTACCCAAGGTTGCCGGGTGACGC
ACACCGTGGAAACGGATGAAGGCACGAACCCAGTGGACATAAGCCTGTTCGGTTCGTAAGCTGTAATGCA
AGTAGCGTATGCGCTCACGCAACTGGTCCAGAACCTTGACCGAACGCAGCGGTGGTAACGGCGCAGTGGC
GGTTTTCATGGCTTGTTATGACTGTTTTTTTGGGGTACAGTCTATGCCTCGGGCATCCAAGCAGCAAGCG
CGTTACGCCGTGGGTCGATGTTTGATGTTATGGAGCAGCAACGATGTTACGCAGCAGGGCAGTCGCCCTA
AAACAAAGTTAAACATTATGAGGGAAGCGGTGATCGCCGAAGTATCGACTCAACTATCAGAGGTAGTTGG
CGTCATCGAGCGCCATCTCGAACCGACGTTGCTGGCCGTACATTTGTACGGCTCCGCAGTGGATGGCGGC
CTGAAGCCACACAGTGATATTGATTTGCTGGTTACGGTGACCGTAAGGCTTGATGAAACAACGCGGCGAG
CTTTGATCAACGACCTTTTGGAAACTTCGGCTTCCCCTGGAGAGAGCGAGATTCTCCGCGCTGTAGAAGT
CACCATTGTTGTGCACGACGACATCATTCCGTGGCGTTATCCAGCTAAGCGCGAACTGCAATTTGGAGAA
TGGCAGCGCAATGACATTCTTGCAGGTATCTTCGAGCCAGCCACGATCGACATTGATCTGGCTATCTTGC
TGACAAAAGCAAGAGAACATAGCGTTGCCTTGGTAGGTCCAGCGGCGGAGGAACTCTTTGATCCGGTTCC
TGAACAGGATCTATTTGAGGCGCTAAATGAAACCTTAACGCTATGGAACTCGCCGCCCGACTGGGCTGGC
GATGAGCGAAATGTAGTGCTTACGTTGTCCCGCATTTGGTACAGCGCAGTAACCGGCAAAATCGCGCCGA
AGGATGTCGCTGCCGACTGGGCAATGGAGCGCCTGCCGGCCCAGTATCAGCCCGTCATACTTGAAGCTAG
ACAGGCTTATCTTGGACAAGAAGAAGATCGCTTGGCCTCGCGCGCAGATCAGTTGGAAGAATTTGTCCAC
TACGTGAAAGGCGAGATCACCAAGGTAGTCGGCAAATAACCCTCGAGCCACCCATGACCAAAATCCCTTA
ACGTGAGTTACGCGTCGTTCCACTGAGCGTCAGACCCCGTAGAAAAGATCAAAGGATCTTCTTGAGATCC
TTTTTTTCTGCGCGTAATCTGCTGCTTGCAAACAAAAAAACCACCGCTACCAGCGGTGGTTTGTTTGCCG
GATCAAGAGCTACCAACTCTTTTTCCGAAGGTAACTGGCTTCAGCAGAGCGCAGATACCAAATACTGTCC
TTCTAGTGTAGCCGTAGTTAGGCCACCACTTCAAGAACTCTGTAGCACCGCCTACATACCTCGCTCTGCT
AATCCTGTTACCAGTGGCTGCTGCCAGTGGCGATAAGTCGTGTCTTACCGGGTTGGACTCAAGACGATAG
TTACCGGATAAGGCGCAGCGGTCGGGCTGAACGGGGGGTTCGTGCACACAGCCCAGCTTGGAGCGAACGA
CCTACACCGAACTGAGATACCTACAGCGTGAGCATTGAGAAAGCGCCACGCTTCCCGAAGGGAGAAAGGC
GGACAGGTATCCGGTAAGCGGCAGGGTCGGAACAGGAGAGCGCACGAGGGAGCTTCCAGGGGGAAACGCC
TGGTATCTTTATAGTCCTGTCGGGTTTCGCCACCTCTGACTTGAGCGTCGATTTTTGTGATGCTCGTCAG
GGGGGCGGAGCCTATGGAAAAACGCCAGCAACGCGGCCTTTTTACGGTTCCTGGCCTTTTGCTGGCCTTT
TGCTCACATGTTCTTTCCTGCGTTATCCCCTGATTCTGTGGATAACCGTATTACCGCCTTTGAGTGAGCT
GATACCGCTCGCCGCAGCCGAACGACCGAGCGCAGCGAGTCAGTGAGCGAGGAAGCGGAAGAGCGCCCAA
TACGCAAACCGCCTCTCCCCGCGCGTTGGCCGATTCATTAATGCAGCTGGCACGACAGGTTTCCCGACTG
GAAAGCGGGCAGTGAGCGCAACGCAATTAATACGCGTACCGCTAGCCAGGAAGAGTTTGTAGAAACGCAA
AAAGGCCATCCGTCAGGATGGCCTTCTGCTTAGTTTGATGCCTGGCAGTTTATGGCGGGCGTCCTGCCCG
CCACCCTCCGGGCCGTTGCTTCACAACGTTCAAATCCGCTCCCGGCGGATTTGTCCTACTCAGGAGAGCG
TTCACCGACAAACAACAGATAAAACGAAAGGCCCAGTCTTCCGACTGAGCCTTTCGTTTTATTTGATGCC
TGGCAGTTCCCTACTCTCGCGTTAACGCTAGCATGG
Features (pLannotate 1.2.2; 8 found; start..end, strand, type, name):
      3..39      -  CDS            lacZα (fragment): LacZα fragment of β-galactosidase; lacZ fragment
    596..619     +  promoter       Pc promoter (fragment): intI1 (promoter lies within the coding sequence); class 1 integron promoter
    795..851     +  CDS            GmR (fragment): gentamycin acetyltransferase; aacC1; confers resistance to gentamycin
    858..1649    +  CDS            SmR: aminoglycoside adenylyltransferase (Murphy, 1985); aadA; confers resistance to spectinomycin and streptomycin
   1742..2330    +  rep_origin     ori: high-copy-number ColE1/pMB1/pBR322/pUC origin of replication
   2513..2605    +  CDS            lacI (fragment): lac repressor; lacI; The lac repressor binds to the lac operator to inhibit transcription in E. coli. This inhibition can be relieved by adding lactose or isopropyl-β-D-thiogalactopyranoside (IPTG).
   2660..2687    -  terminator     rrnB T2 terminator: transcription terminator T2 from the E. coli rrnB gene
   2819..2862    +  terminator     rrnB T1 terminator: Escherichia coli rrnB; transcription terminator T1 from the E. coli rrnB gene
