[The description below was written by a language model from this plasmid's Addgene catalogue record and pLannotate feature annotations shown in this document.]
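Description:
pFUSB4_TGCC is a small (about 2.9 kb) intermediate array plasmid for Golden Gate assembly of TALENs. It was built in the pFUS_B4 backbone and carries a pre-assembled block of four synthetic TAL effector repeats. The repeat-variable diresidues (RVDs) are NG NN HD HD. Under the standard TALE code these recognise T, G, C and C, which explains the "TGCC" in the name. The depositor notes that the plasmid was itself made by Golden Gate cloning. The associated work describes a simplified 15-RVD GoldyTALEN design, which suggests this is one member of a library of ready-made repeat blocks that reduce the number of pieces needed to build a full-length TALE array.

The catalogue lists the vector type as mammalian expression/TALEN, but the annotated features show only bacterial maintenance elements and no eukaryotic promoter or polyadenylation signal. The plasmid therefore appears to act as a cloning intermediate rather than an expression construct. In the usual scheme, the repeat block would be released and joined with other arrays in a final TALEN backbone that supplies the TALE termini and the nuclease domain. Propagation in E. coli relies on a high-copy ColE1/pUC-type origin. Selection uses the aadA (SmR) gene, which confers spectinomycin/streptomycin resistance and lies downstream of a class 1 integron Pc promoter fragment and a residual gentamicin-resistance gene fragment. Short remnants of lacZα and lacI are consistent with a blue/white screening cassette that the repeat insert replaced. The rrnB T1 and T2 terminators are also present. The TAL repeats themselves were not annotated by the feature-calling software, so their exact position is not given in the table.
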