Addgene plasmid #48597: pFUSB4_TGCC
Depositing lab: Stephen Ekker. Depositing organization: Mayo Foundation for Medical Education and Research. Publication: High Efficiency In Vivo Genome Engineering with a Simplified 15-RVD GoldyTALEN Design. Ma AC, Lee HB, Clark KJ, Ekker SC. PLoS One. 2013 May 29;8(5):e65259. doi: 10.1371/journal.pone.0065259. Print 2013. PubMed 23734242.
Backbone
  Vector backbone: pFUS_B4
  Vector type: Mammalian Expression, TALEN
Growth in bacteria
  Bacterial resistance: Spectinomycin, 50 μg/mL
  Growth temperature: 37°C
  Growth strain: Top10
  Copy number: Unknown
Gene/Insert
  Gene/Insert name: RVD sequence: NG NN HD HD
  Species: Synthetic
  Cloning method: Unknown
  Sequencing primers: 5′ ttgatgcctggcagttccct; 3′ cgaaccgaacaggcttatgt
Terms and licenses: Academic/Nonprofit Terms; Industry Terms: Not Available to Industry
Depositor comments: Plasmid was created using Golden Gate cloning.
How to cite: pFUSB4_TGCC was a gift from Stephen Ekker (Addgene plasmid # 48597 ; http://n2t.net/addgene:48597 ; RRID:Addgene_48597)
