>Addgene plasmid #48597 | pFUSB4_TGCC | addgene partial sequence | sequence record 71389 | pCR8_F1 5'-ttgatgcctggcagttccct-3'
TTGTAAAACGACGGCCAGTCTTAAGCGTCTCATGGCCTGACCCCGGACCAAGTGGTGGCTATCGCCAGCA
ACGGTGGCGGCAAGCAAGCGCTCGAAACGGTGCAGCGGCTGTTGCCGGTGCTGTGCCAGGACCATGGCCT
GACCCCGGACCAAGTGGTGGCTATCGCCAGCAACAATGGCGGCAAGCAAGCGCTCGAAACGGTGCAGCGG
CTGTTGCCGGTGCTGTGCCAGGACCATGGCCTGACTCCGGACCAAGTGGTGGCTATCGCCAGCCACGATG
GCGGCAAGCAAGCGCTCGAAACGGTGCAGCGGCTGTTGCCGGTGCTGTGCCAGGACCATGGCCTGACTCC
GGACCAAGTGGTGGCTATCGCCAGCCACGATGGCGGCAAGCAAGCGCTCGAAACGGTGCAGCGGCTGTTG
CCGGTGCTGTGCCAGGACCATGGCCTGACCCCGGACCAAGTGGTGGCTATCGAGACGTCTAGACCAGCCA
GGACAGAAATGCCTCGACTTCGCTGCTACCCAAGGTTGCCGGGTGACGCACACCGTGGAAACGGATGAAG
GCACGAACCCAGTGGACATAAGCCTGTTCGGTTCGTAAGCTGTAATGCAAGTAGCGTATGCGCTCACGCA
ACTGGTCCAGAACCTTGACCGAACGCAGCGGTGGTAACGGCGCAGTGGCGGTTTTCATGGCTTGTTATGA
CTGTTTTTTTGGGGTACAGTCTATGCCTCGGGCATCCAAGCAGCAAGCGCGTTACGCCGTGGGTCGATGT
TTGATGTTATGGAGCAGCAACGATGTTACGCAGCA
